>Addgene plasmid #71436 | pcDNA3-­RAGEdeltaCyto | addgene full sequence | sequence record 314168 | Addgene NGS Result
GACATTGATTATTGACTAGTTATTAATAGTAATCAATTACGGGGTCATTAGTTCATAGCCCATATATGGA
GTTCCGCGTTACATAACTTACGGTAAATGGCCCGCCTGGCTGACCGCCCAACGACCCCCGCCCATTGACG
TCAATAATGACGTATGTTCCCATAGTAACGCCAATAGGGACTTTCCATTGACGTCAATGGGTGGAGTATT
TACGGTAAACTGCCCACTTGGCAGTACATCAAGTGTATCATATGCCAAGTACGCCCCCTATTGACGTCAA
TGACGGTAAATGGCCCGCCTGGCATTATGCCCAGTACATGACCTTATGGGACTTTCCTACTTGGCAGTAC
ATCTACGTATTAGTCATCGCTATTACCATGGTGATGCGGTTTTGGCAGTACATCAATGGGCGTGGATAGC
GGTTTGACTCACGGGGATTTCCAAGTCTCCACCCCATTGACGTCAATGGGAGTTTGTTTTGGCACCAAAA
TCAACGGGACTTTCCAAAATGTCGTAACAACTCCGCCCCATTGACGCAAATGGGCGGTAGGCGTGTACGG
TGGGAGGTCTATATAAGCAGAGCTCTCTGGCTAACTAGAGAACCCACTGCTTACTGGCTTATCGAAATTA
ATACGACTCACTATAGGGAGACCCAAGCTTGGTACCGAGCTCGGATCCACTAGTAACGGCCGCCAGTGTG
CTGGAATTCGGCTTGCCTAAGAAGCATGGCAGCCGGAACAGCAGTTGGAGCCTGGGTGCTGGTCCTCAGT
CTGTGGGGGGCAGTAGTAGGTGCTCAAAACATCACAGCCCGGATTGGCGAGCCACTGGTGCTGAAGTGTA
AGGGGGCCCCCAAGAAACCACCCCAGCGGCTGGAATGGAAACTGAACACAGGCCGGACAGAAGCTTGGAA
GGTCCTGTCTCCCCAGGGAGGAGGCCCCTGGGACAGTGTGGCTCGTGTCCTTCCCAACGGCTCCCTCTTC
CTTCCGGCTGTCGGGATCCAGGATGAGGGGATTTTCCGGTGCCAGGCAATGAACAGGAATGGAAAGGAGA
CCAAGTCCAACTACCGAGTCCGTGTCTACCAGATTCCTGGGAAGCCAGAAATTGTAGATTCTGCCTCTGA
ACTCACGGCTGGTGTTCCCAATAAGGTGGGGACATGTGTGTCAGAGGGAAGCTACCCTGCAGGGACTCTT
AGCTGGCACTTGGATGGGAAGCCCCTGGTGCCTAATGAGAAGGGAGTATCTGTGAAGGAACAGACCAGGA
GACACCCTGAGACAGGGCTCTTCACACTGCAGTCGGAGCTAATGGTGACCCCAGCCCGGGGAGGAGATCC
CCGTCCCACCTTCTCCTGTAGCTTCAGCCCAGGCCTTCCCCGACACCGGGCCTTGCGCACAGCCCCCATC
CAGCCCCGTGTCTGGGAGCCTGTGCCTCTGGAGGAGGTCCAATTGGTGGTGGAGCCAGAAGGTGGAGCAG
TAGCTCCTGGTGGAACCGTAACCCTGACCTGTGAAGTCCCTGCCCAGCCCTCTCCTCAAATCCACTGGAT
GAAGGATGGTGTGCCCTTGCCCCTTCCCCCCAGCCCTGTGCTGATCCTCCCTGAGATAGGGCCTCAGGAC
CAGGGAACCTACAGCTGTGTGGCCACCCATTCCAGCCACGGGCCCCAGGAAAGCCGTGCTGTCAGCATCA
GCATCATCGAACCAGGCGAGGAGGGGCCAACTGCAGGCTCTGTGGGAGGATCAGGGCTGGGAACTCTAGC
CCTGGCCCTGGGGATCCTGGGAGGCCTGGGGACAGCCGCCCTGCTCATTGGGGTCATCTTGTGGCAAAGG
CGGTAAGTCGAGCATGCATCTAGAGGGCCCTATTCTATAGTGTCACCTAAATGCTAGAGCTCGCTGATCA
GCCTCGACTGTGCCTTCTAGTTGCCAGCCATCTGTTGTTTGCCCCTCCCCCGTGCCTTCCTTGACCCTGG
AAGGTGCCACTCCCACTGTCCTTTCCTAATAAAATGAGGAAATTGCATCGCATTGTCTGAGTAGGTGTCA
TTCTATTCTGGGGGGTGGGGTGGGGCAGGACAGCAAGGGGGAGGATTGGGAAGACAATAGCAGGCATGCT
GGGGATGCGGTGGGCTCTATGGCTTCTGAGGCGGAAAGAACCAGCTGGGGCTCTAGGGGGTATCCCC
[124 nt withheld, positions 2168-2291]
C
[91 nt withheld, positions 2293-2383]
A
[49 nt withheld, positions 2385-2433]
CCTTTGACGTTGGAGTCCACGTTCTTT
[37 nt withheld, positions 2461-2497]
ACCCTATCTCGGTCTATTCTTTTGATTTATAAGGGATTTTGCCGATTTCGGCCTATTGGTTAAAAAATGA
GCTGATTTAACAAAAATTTAACGCGAATTAATTCTGTGGAATGTGTGTCAGTTAGGGTGTGGAAAGTCCC
CAGGCTCCCCAGCAGGCAGAAGTATGCAAAGCATGCATCTCAATTAGTCAGCAACCAGGTGTGGAAAGTC
CCCAGGCTCCCCAGCAGGCAGAAGTATGCAAAGCATGCATCTCAATTAGTCAGCAACCATAGTCCCGCCC
CTAACTCCGCCCATCCCGCCCCTAACTCCGCCCAGTTCCGCCCATTCTCCGCCCCATGGCTGACTAATTT
TTTTTATTTATGCAGAGGCCGAGGCCGCCTCTGCCTCTGAGCTATTCCAGAAGTAGTGAGGAGGCTTTTT
TGGAGGCCTAGGCTTTTGCAAAAAGCTCCCGGGAGCTTGTATATCCATTTTCGGATCTGATCAAGAGACA
GGATGAGGATCGTTTCGCATGATTGAACAAGATGGATTGCACGCAGGTTCTCCGGCCGCTTGGGTGGAGA
GGCTATTCGGCTATGACTGGGCACAACAGACAATCGGCTGCTCTGATGCCGCCGTGTTCCGGCTGTCAGC
GCAGGGGCGCCCGGTTCTTTTTGTCAAGACCGACCTGTCCGGTGCCCTGAATGAACTGCAGGACGAGGCA
GCGCGGCTATCGTGGCTGGCCACGACGGGCGTTCCTTGCGCAGCTGTGCTCGACGTTGTCACTGAAGCGG
GAAGGGACTGGCTGCTATTGGGCGAAGTGCCGGGGCAGGATCTCCTGTCATCTCACCTTGCTCCTGCCGA
GAAAGTATCCATCATGGCTGATGCAATGCGGCGGCTGCATACGCTTGATCCGGCTACCTGCCCATTCGAC
CACCAAGCGAAACATCGCATCGAGCGAGCACGTACTCGGATGGAAGCCGGTCTTGTCGATCAGGATGATC
TGGACGAAGAGCATCAGGGGCTCGCGCCAGCCGAACTGTTCGCCAGGCTCAAGGCGCGCATGCCCGACGG
CGAGGATCTCGTCGTGACCCATGGCGATGCCTGCTTGCCGAATATCATGGTGGAAAATGGCCGCTTTTCT
GGATTCATCGACTGTGGCCGGCTGGGTGTGGCGGACCGCTATCAGGACATAGCGTTGGCTACCCGTGATA
TTGCTGAAGAGCTTGGCGGCGAATGGGCTGACCGCTTCCTCGTGCTTTACGGTATCGCCGCTCCCGATTC
GCAGCGCATCGCCTTCTATCGCCTTCTTGACGAGTTCTTCTGAGCGGGACTCTGGGGTTCGAAATGACCG
ACCAAGCGACGCCCAACCTGCCATCACGAGATTTCGATTCCACCGCCGCCTTCTATGAAAGGTTGGGCTT
CGGAATCGTTTTCCGGGACGCCGGCTGGATGATCCTCCAGCGCGGGGATCTCATGCTGGAGTTCTTCGCC
CACCCCAACTTGTTTATTGCAGCTTATAATGGTTACAAATAAAGCAATAGCATCACAAATTTCACAAATA
AAGCATTTTTTTCACTGCATTCTAGTTGTGGTTTGTCCAAACTCATCAATGTATCTTATCATGTCTGTAT
ACCGTCGACCTCTAGCTAGAGCTTGGCGTAATCATGGTCATAGCTGTTTCCTGTGTGAAATTGTTATCCG
CTCACAATTCCACACAACATACGAGCCGGAAGCATAAAGTGTAAAGCCTGGGGTGCCTAATGAGTGAGCT
AACTCACATTAATTGCGTTGCGCTCACTGCCCGCTTTCCAGTCGGGAAACCTGTCGTGCCAGCTGCATTA
ATGAATCGGCCAACGCGCGGGGAGAGGCGGTTTGCGTATTGGGCGCTCTTCCGCTTCCTCGCTCACTGAC
TCGCTGCGCTCGGTCGTTCGGCTGCGGCGAGCGGTATCAGCTCACTCAAAGGCGGTAATACGGTTATCCA
CAGAATCAGGGGATAACGCAGGAAAGAACATGTGAGCAAAAGGCCAGCAAAAGGCCAGGAACCGTAAAAA
GGCCGCGTTGCTGGCGTTTTTCCATAGGCTCCGCCCCCCTGACGAGCATCACAAAAATCGACGCTCAAGT
CAGAGGTGGCGAAACCCGACAGGACTATAAAGATACCAGGCGTTTCCCCCTGGAAGCTCCCTCGTGCGCT
CTCCTGTTCCGACCCTGCCGCTTACCGGATACCTGTCCGCCTTTCTCCCTTCGGGAAGCGTGGCGCTTTC
TCATAGCTCACGCTGTAGGTATCTCAGTTCGGTGTAGGTCGTTCGCTCCAAGCTGGGCTGTGTGCACGAA
CCCCCCGTTCAGCCCGACCGCTGCGCCTTATCCGGTAACTATCGTCTTGAGTCCAACCCGGTAAGACACG
ACTTATCGCCACTGGCAGCAGCCACTGGTAACAGGATTAGCAGAGCGAGGTATGTAGGCGGTGCTACAGA
GTTCTTGAAGTGGTGGCCTAACTACGGCTACACTAGAAGAACAGTATTTGGTATCTGCGCTCTGCTGAAG
CCAGTTACCTTCGGAAAAAGAGTTGGTAGCTCTTGATCCGGCAAACAAACCACCGCTGGTAGCGGTGGTT
TTTTTGTTTGCAAGCAGCAGATTACGCGCAGAAAAAAAGGATCTCAAGAAGATCCTTTGATCTTTTCTAC
GGGGTCTGACGCTCAGTGGAACGAAAACTCACGTTAAGGGATTTTGGTCATGAGATTATCAAAAAGGATC
TTCACCTAGATCCTTTTAAATTAAAAATGAAGTTTTAAATCAATCTAAAGTATATATGAGTAAACTTGGT
CTGACAGTTACCAATGCTTAATCAGTGAGGCACCTATCTCAGCGATCTGTCTATTTCGTTCATCCATAGT
TGCCTGACTCCCCGTCGTGTAGATAACTACGATACGGGAGGGCTTACCATCTGGCCCCAGTGCTGCAATG
ATACCGCGAGACCCACGCTCACCGGCTCCAGATTTATCAGCAATAAACCAGCCAGCCGGAAGGGCCGAGC
GCAGAAGTGGTCCTGCAACTTTATCCGCCTCCATCCAGTCTATTAATTGTTGCCGGGAAGCTAGAGTAAG
TAGTTCGCCAGTTAATAGTTTGCGCAACGTTGTTGCCATTGCTACAGGCATCGTGGTGTCACGCTCGTCG
TTTGGTATGGCTTCATTCAGCTCCGGTTCCCAACGATCAAGGCGAGTTACATGATCCCCCATGTTGTGCA
AAAAAGCGGTTAGCTCCTTCGGTCCTCCGATCGTTGTCAGAAGTAAGTTGGCCGCAGTGTTATCACTCAT
GGTTATGGCAGCACTGCATAATTCTCTTACTGTCATGCCATCCGTAAGATGCTTTTCTGTGACTGGTGAG
TACTCAACCAAGTCATTCTGAGAATAGTGTATGCGGCGACCGAGTTGCTCTTGCCCGGCGTCAATACGGG
ATAATACCGCGCCACATAGCAGAACTTTAAAAGTGCTCATCATTGGAAAACGTTCTTCGGGGCGAAAACT
CTCAAGGATCTTACCGCTGTTGAGATCCAGTTCGATGTAACCCACTCGTGCACCCAACTGATCTTCAGCA
TCTTTTACTTTCACCAGCGTTTCTGGGTGAGCAAAAACAGGAAGGCAAAATGCCGCAAAAAAGGGAATAA
GGGCGACACGGAAATGTTGAATACTCATACTCTTCCTTTTTCAATATTATTGAAGCATTTATCAGGGTTA
TTGTCTCATGAGCGGATACATATTTGAATGTATTTAGAAAAATAAACAAATAGGGGTTCCGCGCACATTT
CCCCGAAAAGTGCCACCTGACGTCGACGGATCGGGAGATCTCCCGATCCCCTATGGTGCACTCTCAGTAC
AATCTGCTCTGATGCCGCATAGTTAAGCCAGTATCTGCTCCCTGCTTGTGTGTTGGAGGTCGCTGAGTAG
TGCGCGAGCAAAATTTAAGCTACAACAAGGCAAGGCTTGACCGACAATTGCATGAAGAATCTGCTTAGGG
TTAGGCGTTTTGCGCTGCTTCGCGATGTACGGGCCAGATATACGCGTT
Features (pLannotate 1.2.2; 21 found; start..end, strand, type, name):
      1..380     +  enhancer       CMV enhancer: human cytomegalovirus immediate early enhancer
    381..584     +  promoter       CMV promoter: human cytomegalovirus (CMV) immediate early promoter
    580..613     +  LTR            5' LTR (truncated) (fragment): truncated 5' long terminal repeat (LTR) from HIV-1
    629..647     +  promoter       T7 promoter: promoter for bacteriophage T7 RNA polymerase
    726..1823    +  CDS            AGER (fragment): RAGE_HUMAN - Also known as RAGE. Experimental evidence at protein level: Swiss-Prot protein existence level 1. Mediates interactions of advanced glycosylation end products (AGE). These are nonenzymatically glycosylated proteins which accumulate in vascular tissue in aging and at an accelerated rate in diabetes. Acts as a mediator of both acute and chronic vascular inflammation in conditions such as atherosclerosis and in particular as a complication of diabetes. AGE/RAGE signaling plays an important role in regulating the production/expression of TNF-alpha, oxidative stress, and endothelial dy
   1854..1872    -  promoter       SP6 promoter: promoter for bacteriophage SP6 RNA polymerase
   1898..2122    +  polyA_signal   bGH poly(A) signal: bovine growth hormone polyadenylation signal
   2126..2147    +  promoter       SV40 promoter (fragment): SV40 enhancer and early promoter
   2168..2596    +  rep_origin     f1 ori (sequence partly withheld): f1 bacteriophage origin of replication; arrow indicates direction of (+) strand synthesis
   2610..2939    +  promoter       SV40 promoter: SV40 enhancer and early promoter
   3006..3797    +  CDS            neo: KKA2_KLEPN - Also known as kan, nptII. Experimental evidence at protein level: Swiss-Prot protein existence level 1. Resistance to kanamycin, neomycin, paromomycin, ribostamycin, butirosin and gentamicin B. From Klebsiella pneumoniae.
   3821..3979    +  CDS            ble (fragment): BLE_KLEPN - Experimental evidence at protein level: Swiss-Prot protein existence level 1. Binding protein with a strong affinity to the bleomycin family of antibiotics. Binds to CL990; an antimitotic-antibiotic compound. From Klebsiella pneumoniae.
   3974..4095    +  polyA_signal   SV40 poly(A) signal: SV40 polyadenylation signal
   4168..4184    -  protein_bind   lac operator: The lac repressor binds to the lac operator to inhibit transcription in E. coli. This inhibition can be relieved by adding lactose or isopropyl-β-D-thiogalactopyranoside (IPTG). lac repressor encoded by lacI
   4192..4222    -  promoter       lac promoter: promoter for the E. coli lac operon
   4237..4258    -  protein_bind   CAP binding site: CAP binding activates transcription in the presence of cAMP. E. coli catabolite activator protein
   4271..4363    -  CDS            lacI (fragment): lac repressor; lacI; The lac repressor binds to the lac operator to inhibit transcription in E. coli. This inhibition can be relieved by adding lactose or isopropyl-β-D-thiogalactopyranoside (IPTG).
   4546..5134    -  rep_origin     ori: high-copy-number ColE1/pMB1/pBR322/pUC origin of replication
   5305..6165    -  CDS            AmpR: β-lactamase; bla; confers resistance to ampicillin, carbenicillin, and related antibiotics
   6166..6270    -  promoter       AmpR promoter: bla
   6329..6381    -  misc_feature   bom (fragment): basis of mobility region from pBR322
