[The description below was written by a language model from this plasmid's Addgene catalogue record and pLannotate feature annotations shown in this document.]
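Description:
pcDNA3-RAGEdeltaCyto is a mammalian expression plasmid built on the pcDNA3 backbone. It carries a truncated human RAGE (AGER, the receptor for advanced glycation end products) lacking residues 367–404, which removes the cytoplasmic domain. The annotated AGER coding fragment spans about 1.1 kb, as expected for a receptor that keeps its extracellular and transmembrane portions but has lost its intracellular tail. No epitope tag or reporter is recorded. Expression is driven by the human CMV immediate-early enhancer and promoter, and transcripts are terminated by the bovine growth hormone polyadenylation signal. T7 and SP6 phage promoters flank the insert, as is standard for pcDNA3, and could support in vitro transcription of either strand. The cloning method is not recorded.

In E. coli the plasmid is propagated through a high-copy ColE1/pUC-type origin with ampicillin selection from the β-lactamase gene, and an f1 origin is also present. For mammalian cells, an SV40 early promoter drives the neomycin phosphotransferase gene, followed by an SV40 poly(A) signal, allowing G418 selection of stable transfectants. Several short annotated fragments (HIV-1 LTR, ble, lacI, bom and lac promoter/operator pieces) appear to be backbone remnants or partial sequence matches rather than functional parts. The catalogue lists a total size of 6640 bp, whereas the sequenced record is 6,535 nt, a small discrepancy the record does not explain.

The construct is intended for expressing a signalling-deficient RAGE. The associated publication examined whether RAGE-mediated neurite outgrowth and NF-κB activation require the receptor's cytoplasmic domain, which makes this mutant a natural comparison to full-length RAGE.
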