Addgene plasmid #71436: pcDNA3-­RAGEdeltaCyto
Purpose: mammalian expression of human RAGE cytoplasmic domain mutant
Depositing lab: Henri Huttunen. Depositing organization: University of Helsinki. Publication: Receptor for advanced glycation end products (RAGE)-mediated neurite outgrowth and activation of NF-kappaB require the cytoplasmic domain of the receptor but different downstream signaling pathways. Huttunen HJ, Fages C, Rauvala H. J Biol Chem. 1999 Jul 9;274(28):19919-24. PubMed 10391939.
Backbone
  Vector backbone: pcDNA3
  Backbone manufacturer: Invitrogen
  Total vector size (bp): 6640
  Vector type: Mammalian Expression
  Selectable markers: Neomycin (select with G418)
Growth in bacteria
  Bacterial resistance: Ampicillin, 100 μg/mL
  Growth temperature: 37°C
  Growth strain: DH5alpha
  Copy number: High Copy
Gene/Insert
  Gene/Insert name: RAGE (alt names: Receptor for Advanced Glycation End Products; advanced glycosylation end product-specific receptor)
  Species: H. sapiens (human)
  Mutation: delta 367-404
  Entrez Gene: AGER (a.k.a. RAGE, SCARJ1, sRAGE)
  Promoter: CMV
  Cloning method: Unknown
  Sequencing primers: 5′ CMV-F; 3′ BGH-rev
Terms and licenses: Academic/Nonprofit Terms; Industry Terms: Not Available to Industry
How to cite: pcDNA3-­RAGEdeltaCyto was a gift from Henri Huttunen (Addgene plasmid # 71436 ; http://n2t.net/addgene:71436 ; RRID:Addgene_71436)
